>Addgene plasmid #162255 | TagRFP-T-VAPB(1- 218)- eMagB | depositor full sequence | sequence record 314517 | TagRFP-T-VAPB(1- 218)- eMagB  sequence 7776 bps
GTCGACATTGATTATTGACTAGTTATTAATAGTAATCAATTACGGGGTCATTAGTTCATAGCCCATATAT
GGAGTTCCGCGTTACATAACTTACGGTAAATGGCCCGCCTGGCTGACCGCCCAACGACCCCCGCCCATTG
ACGTCAATAATGACGTATGTTCCCATAGTAACGCCAATAGGGACTTTCCATTGACGTCAATGGGTGGACT
ATTTACGGTAAACTGCCCACTTGGCAGTACATCAAGTGTATCATATGCCAAGTACGCCCCCTATTGACGT
CAATGACGGTAAATGGCCCGCCTGGCATTATGCCCAGTACATGACCTTATGGGACTTTCCTACTTGGCAG
TACATCTACGTATTAGTCATCGCTATTACCATGGGTCGAGGTGAGCCCCACGTTCTGCTTCACTCTCCCC
ATCTCCCCCCCCTCCCCACCCCCAATTTTGTATTTATTTATTTTTTAATTATTTTGTGCAGCGATGGGGG
CGGGGGGGGGGGGGGCGCGCGCCAGGCGGGGCGGGGCGGGGGCGAGGGCGGGGCGGGGCGAGGCGGAGAG
GTGCGGCGGCAGCCAATCAGAGCGGCGCGCTCCGAAAGTTTCCTTTTATGGCGAGGCGGCGGCGGCGGCG
GCCCTATAAAAAGCGAAGCGCGCGGCGGGCGGGAGTCGCTGCGTTGCCTTCGCCCCGTGCCCCGCTCCGC
GCCGCCTCGCGCCGCCCGCCCCGGCTCTGACTGACCGCGTTACTCCCACAGGTGAGCGGGCGGGACGGCC
CTTCTCCTCCGGGCTGTAATTAGCGCTTGGTTTAATGACGGCTCGTTTCTTTTCTGTGGCTGCGTGAAAG
CCTTAAAGGGCTCCGGGAGGGCCCTTTGTGCGGGGGGGAGCGGCTCGGGGGGTGCGTGCGTGTGTGTGTG
CGTGGGGAGCGCCGCGTGCGGCCCGCGCTGCCCGGCGGCTGTGAGCGCTGCGGGCGCGGCGCGGGGCTTT
GTGCGCTCCGCGTGTGCGCGAGGGGAGCGCGGCCGGGGGCGGTGCCCCGCGGTGCGGGGGGGCTGCGAGG
GGAACAAAGGCTGCGTGCGGGGTGTGTGCGTGGGGGGGTGAGCAGGGGGTGTGGGCGCGGCGGTCGGGCT
GTAACCCCCCCCTGCACCCCCCTCCCCGAGTTGCTGAGCACGGCCCGGCTTCGGGTGCGGGGCTCCGTGC
GGGGCGTGGCGCGGGGCTCGCCGTGCCGGGCGGGGGGTGGCGGCAGGTGGGGGTGCCGGGCGGGGCGGGG
CCGCCTCGGGCCGGGGAGGGCTCGGGGGAGGGGCGCGGCGGCCCCGGAGCGCCGGCGGCTGTCGAGGCGC
GGCGAGCCGCAGCCATTGCCTTTTATGGTAATCGTGCGAGAGGGCGCAGGGACTTCCTTTGTCCCAAATC
TGGCGGAGCCGAAATCTGGGAGGCGCCGCCGCACCCCCTCTAGCGGGCGCGGGCGAAGCGGTGCGGCGCC
GGCAGGAAGGAAATGGGCGGGGAGGGCCTTCGTGCGTCGCCGCGCCGCCGTCCCCTTCTCCATCTCCAGC
CTCGGGGCTGCCGCAGGGGGACGGCTGCCTTCGGGGGGGACGGGGCAGGGCGGGGTTCGGCTTCTGGCGT
GTGACCGGCGGCTCTAGAGCCTCTGCTAACCATGTTCATGCCTTCTTCTTTTTCCTACAGCTCCTGGGCA
ACGTGCTGGTTGTTGTGCTGTCTCATCATTTTGGCAAAGAATTCGGTCCCGCGGGCCCGGCATCCACCGG
AAGCCACCTGCATGCGGCCGCGCCACCATGGTGTCTAAGGGCGAAGAGCTGATTAAGGAGAACATGCACA
TGAAGCTGTACATGGAGGGCACCGTGAACAACCACCACTTCAAGTGCACATCCGAGGGCGAAGGCAAGCC
CTACGAGGGCACCCAGACCATGAGAATCAAGGTGGTCGAGGGCGGCCCTCTCCCCTTCGCCTTCGACATC
CTGGCTACCAGCTTCATGTACGGCAGCAGAACCTTCATCAACCACACCCAGGGCATCCCCGACTTCTTTA
AGCAGTCCTTCCCTGAGGGCTTCACATGGGAGAGAGTCACCACATACGAAGACGGGGGCGTGCTGACCGC
TACCCAGGACACCAGCCTCCAGGACGGCTGCCTCATCTACAACGTCAAGATCAGAGGGGTGAACTTCCCA
TCCAACGGCCCTGTGATGCAGAAGAAAACACTCGGCTGGGAGGCCAACACCGAGATGCTGTACCCCGCTG
ACGGCGGCCTGGAAGGCAGAACCGACATGGCCCTGAAGCTCGTGGGCGGGGGCCACCTGATCTGCAACTT
CAAGACCACATACAGATCCAAGAAACCCGCTAAGAACCTCAAGATGCCCGGCGTCTACTATGTGGACCAC
AGACTGGAAAGAATCAAGGAGGCCGACAAAGAGACCTACGTCGAGCAGCACGAGGTGGCTGTGGCCAGAT
ACTGCGACCTCCCTAGCAAACTGGGGCACAAACTTAATGGCATGGACGAGCTGTACAAGGGTACCCGAGC
TCAAGCTTCGAATTCGATGGCGAAGGTGGAGCAGGTCCTGAGTCTCGAGCCGCAGCACGAGCTCAAATTC
CGAGGTCCCTTCACCGATGTTGTCACCACCAACCTAAAGCTTGGCAACCCGACAGACCGAAATGTGTGTT
TTAAGGTGAAGACTACAGCACCACGTAGGTACTGTGTGAGGCCCAACAGCGGAATCATCGATGCAGGGGC
CTCAATTAATGTATCTGTGATGTTACAGCCTTTCGATTATGATCCCAATGAGAAAAGTAAACACAAGTTT
ATGGTTCAGTCTATGTTTGCTCCAACTGACACTTCAGATATGGAAGCAGTATGGAAGGAGGCAAAACCGG
AAGACCTTATGGATTCAAAACTTAGATGTGTGTTTGAATTGCCAGCAGAGAATGATAAACCACATGATGT
AGAAATAAATAAAATTATATCCACAACTGCATCAAAGACAGAAACACCAATAGTGTCTAAGTCTCTGAGT
TCTTCTTTGGATGACACCGAAGTTAAGAAGGTTATGGAAGAATGTAAGAGGCTGCAAGGTGAAGTTCAGA
GGCTACGGGAGGAGAACAAGCAGTTCAAGGAAGAAGATGGACTGCGGATGAGGAAGACAGTGCAGAGCAA
CAGCCCCATTTCAGCATTAGCCCCAACTGGGAAGGAAGAGATATCGATGGGACATACCCTCTACGCGCCG
GGGGGTTATGACATCATGGGTTACCTCAGACAGATCAGAAACCGGCCGAACCCACAAGTGGAGCTGGGAC
CCGTCGACCTCTCCTGCGCCCTCGTGCTGTGTGACCTTAAGCAGAAGGACACCCCTGTGGTGTACGCCTC
CGAAGCATTCCTGGAGATGACCGGGTACAACAGACACGAAGTGCTGGGACGGAACTGCCGCTTCCTGCAA
TCCCCGGATGGAATGGTGAAGCCTAAGTCAACCCGCAAATACGTGGACTCCAACACTATCTTCACCATGA
AGAAGGCCATTGACCGCAATGCAGAGGTGCAAGTGGAAGTGGTGAACTTCAAGAAGAACGGACAGCGCTT
CGTCAACTTCCTGACTATGATTCCCGTGCGGGACGAAACCGGCGAATACCGGTACAGCATCGGGTTTCAG
TGCGAGACTGAGTAAGTTAACCTCGAGGTCCCGATGAATAGCTAAGGTCGAGGCCGCAGGTAAGTATCAA
GGTTACAAGACAGGTTTAAGGAGACCAATAGAAACTGGGCTTGTCGAGACAGAGAAGACTCTTGCGTTTC
TGATAGGCACCTATTGGTCTTACTGACATCCACTTTGCCTTTCTCTCCACAGGTGTCGACAATCAACCTC
TGGATTACAAAATTTGTGAAAGATTGACTGGTATTCTTAACTATGTTGCTCCTTTTACGCTATGTGGATA
CGCTGCTTTAATGCCTTTGTATCATGCTATTGCTTCCCGTATGGCTTTCATTTTCTCCTCCTTGTATAAA
TCCTGGTTGCTGTCTCTTTATGAGGAGTTGTGGCCCGTTGTCAGGCAACGTGGCGTGGTGTGCACTGTGT
TTGCTGACGCAACCCCCACTGGTTGGGGCATTGCCACCACCTGTCAGCTCCTTTCCGGGACTTTCGCTTT
CCCCCTCCCTATTGCCACGGCGGAACTCATCGCCGCCTGCCTTGCCCGCTGCTGGACAGGGGCTCGGCTG
TTGGGCACTGACAATTCCGTGGTGTTGTCGGGGAAGCTGACGTCCTTTCCATGGCTGCTCGCCTGTGTTG
CCACCTGGATTCTGCGCGGGACGTCCTTCTGCTACGTCCCTTCGGCCCTCAATCCAGCGGACCTTCCTTC
CCGCGGCCTGCTGCCGGCTCTGCGGCCTCTTCCGCGTCTTCGCCTTCGCCCTCAGACGAGTCGGATCTCC
CTTTGGGCCGCCTCCCCGCCTGGAATTCGAGCTCGGTACGATCAGCCTCGACTGTGCCTTCTAGTTGCCA
GCCATCTGTTGTTTGCCCCTCCCCCGTGCCTTCCTTGACCCTGGAAGGTGCCACTCCCACTGTCCTTTCC
TAATAAAATGAGGAAATTGCATCGCATTGTCTGAGTAGGTGTCATTCTATTCTGGGGGGTGGGGTGGGGC
AGGACAGCAAGGGGGAGGATTGGGAAGACAATAGCAGGCCAGCTTTTGTTCCCTTTAGGGTTAATTGCGC
GCTTGGCGCTAATCATGGTCATAGCTGTTTCCACTCCTCAGGTGCAGGCTGCCTATCAGAAGGTGGTGGC
TGGTGTGGCCAATGCCCTGGCTCACAAATACCACTGAGATCTTTTTCCCTCTGCCAAAAATTATGGGGAC
ATCATGAAGCCCCTTGAGCATCTGACTTCTGGCTAATAAAGGAAATTTATTTTCATTGCAATAGTGTGTT
GGAATTTTTTGTGTCTCTCACTCGGAAGGACATATGGGAGGGCAAATCATTTAAAACATCAGAATGAGTA
TTTGGTTTAGAGTTTGGCAACATATGCCATATGCTGGCTGCCATGAACAAAGGTGGCTATAAAGAGGTCA
TCAGTATATGAAACAGCCCCCTGCTGTCCATTCCTTATTCCATAGAAAAGCCTTGACTTGAGGTTAGATT
TTTTTTTATATTTTGTTTGTGTTATTTTTTTCTTTAACATCCCTAAAATTTTCCTTACATGTTTTACTAG
CCAGATTTTTCCTCCTCTCCTGACTACTCCCAGTCATAGCTGTCCCTCTTCTCTTATGAAGATCCCTCGA
CCTGCAGCCCAAGCTTGGCGTAATCATGGTCATAGCTGTTTCCTGTGTGAAATTGTTATCCGCTCACAAT
TCCACACAACATACGAGCCGGAAGCATAAAGTGTAAAGCCTGGGGTGCCTAATGAGTGAGCTAACTCACA
TTAATTGCGTTGCGCTCACTGCCCGCTTTCCAGTCGGGAAACCTGTCGTGCCAGCGGATCCGCATCTCAA
TTAGTCAGCAACCATAGTCCCGCCCCTAACTCCGCCCATCCCGCCCCTAACTCCGCCCAGTTCCGCCCAT
TCTCCGCCCCATGGCTGACTAATTTTTTTTATTTATGCAGAGGCCGAGGCCGCCTCGGCCTCTGAGCTAT
TCCAGAAGTAGTGAGGAGGCTTTTTTGGAGGCCTAGGCTTTTGCAAAAAGCTAACTTGTTTATTGCAGCT
TATAATGGTTACAAATAAAGCAATAGCATCACAAATTTCACAAATAAAGCATTTTTTTCACTGCATTCTA
GTTGTGGTTTGTCCAAACTCATCAATGTATCTTATCATGTCTGGATCCGCTGCATTAATGAATCGGCCAA
CGCGCGGGGAGAGGCGGTTTGCGTATTGGGCGCTCTTCCGCTTCCTCGCTCACTGACTCGCTGCGCTCGG
TCGTTCGGCTGCGGCGAGCGGTATCAGCTCACTCAAAGGCGGTAATACGGTTATCCACAGAATCAGGGGA
TAACGCAGGAAAGAACATGTGAGCAAAAGGCCAGCAAAAGGCCAGGAACCGTAAAAAGGCCGCGTTGCTG
GCGTTTTTCCATAGGCTCCGCCCCCCTGACGAGCATCACAAAAATCGACGCTCAAGTCAGAGGTGGCGAA
ACCCGACAGGACTATAAAGATACCAGGCGTTTCCCCCTGGAAGCTCCCTCGTGCGCTCTCCTGTTCCGAC
CCTGCCGCTTACCGGATACCTGTCCGCCTTTCTCCCTTCGGGAAGCGTGGCGCTTTCTCAATGCTCACGC
TGTAGGTATCTCAGTTCGGTGTAGGTCGTTCGCTCCAAGCTGGGCTGTGTGCACGAACCCCCCGTTCAGC
CCGACCGCTGCGCCTTATCCGGTAACTATCGTCTTGAGTCCAACCCGGTAAGACACGACTTATCGCCACT
GGCAGCAGCCACTGGTAACAGGATTAGCAGAGCGAGGTATGTAGGCGGTGCTACAGAGTTCTTGAAGTGG
TGGCCTAACTACGGCTACACTAGAAGGACAGTATTTGGTATCTGCGCTCTGCTGAAGCCAGTTACCTTCG
GAAAAAGAGTTGGTAGCTCTTGATCCGGCAAACAAACCACCGCTGGTAGCGGTGGTTTTTTTGTTTGCAA
GCAGCAGATTACGCGCAGAAAAAAAGGATCTCAAGAAGATCCTTTGATCTTTTCTACGGGGTCTGACGCT
CAGTGGAACGAAAACTCACGTTAAGGGATTTTGGTCATGAGATTATCAAAAAGGATCTTCACCTAGATCC
TTTTAAATTAAAAATGAAGTTTTAAATCAATCTAAAGTATATATGAGTAAACTTGGTCTGACAGTTACCA
ATGCTTAATCAGTGAGGCACCTATCTCAGCGATCTGTCTATTTCGTTCATCCATAGTTGCCTGACTCCCC
GTCGTGTAGATAACTACGATACGGGAGGGCTTACCATCTGGCCCCAGTGCTGCAATGATACCGCGAGACC
CACGCTCACCGGCTCCAGATTTATCAGCAATAAACCAGCCAGCCGGAAGGGCCGAGCGCAGAAGTGGTCC
TGCAACTTTATCCGCCTCCATCCAGTCTATTAATTGTTGCCGGGAAGCTAGAGTAAGTAGTTCGCCAGTT
AATAGTTTGCGCAACGTTGTTGCCATTGCTACAGGCATCGTGGTGTCACGCTCGTCGTTTGGTATGGCTT
CATTCAGCTCCGGTTCCCAACGATCAAGGCGAGTTACATGATCCCCCATGTTGTGCAAAAAAGCGGTTAG
CTCCTTCGGTCCTCCGATCGTTGTCAGAAGTAAGTTGGCCGCAGTGTTATCACTCATGGTTATGGCAGCA
CTGCATAATTCTCTTACTGTCATGCCATCCGTAAGATGCTTTTCTGTGACTGGTGAGTACTCAACCAAGT
CATTCTGAGAATAGTGTATGCGGCGACCGAGTTGCTCTTGCCCGGCGTCAATACGGGATAATACCGCGCC
ACATAGCAGAACTTTAAAAGTGCTCATCATTGGAAAACGTTCTTCGGGGCGAAAACTCTCAAGGATCTTA
CCGCTGTTGAGATCCAGTTCGATGTAACCCACTCGTGCACCCAACTGATCTTCAGCATCTTTTACTTTCA
CCAGCGTTTCTGGGTGAGCAAAAACAGGAAGGCAAAATGCCGCAAAAAAGGGAATAAGGGCGACACGGAA
ATGTTGAATACTCATACTCTTCCTTTTTCAATATTATTGAAGCATTTATCAGGGTTATTGTCTCATGAGC
GGATACATATTTGAATGTATTTAGAAAAATAAACAAATAGGGGTTCCGCGCACATTTCCCCGAAAAGTGC
CACCTG
Features (pLannotate 1.2.2; 24 found; start..end, strand, type, name):
      4..383     +  enhancer       CMV enhancer: human cytomegalovirus immediate early enhancer
    386..661     +  promoter       chicken β-actin promoter: No description available
    662..1670    +  intron         chimeric intron: chimera between introns from chicken β-actin and rabbit β-globin
   1668..1730    +  CDS            HBB (fragment): HBB_LEPEU - Experimental evidence at protein level: Swiss-Prot protein existence level 1. Involved in oxygen transport from the lung to the various peripheral tissues. From Lepus europaeus (European hare).
   1778..2509    +  CDS            TagRFP-T: TagRFP-T is a basic (constitutively fluorescent) red fluorescent protein published in 2008, derived from Entacmaea quadricolor. It has low acid sensitivity.
   2516..2535    +  misc_feature   MCS (fragment): multiple cloning site
   2537..3190    +  CDS            VAPB (fragment): VAPB_HUMAN - Experimental evidence at protein level: Swiss-Prot protein existence level 1. Participates in the endoplasmic reticulum unfolded protein response (UPR) by inducing ERN1/IRE1 activity. Involved in cellular calcium homeostasis regulation. From Homo sapiens (Human).
   3700..3832    +  intron         chimeric intron: chimera between introns from human β-globin and immunoglobulin heavy chain genes
   3841..4429    +  misc_feature   WPRE: woodchuck hepatitis virus posttranscriptional regulatory element
   4433..4449    +  misc_feature   MCS (fragment): pUC18/19 multiple cloning site
   4462..4573    +  polyA_signal   bGH poly(A) signal: bovine growth hormone polyadenylation signal
   4723..4794    +  CDS            HBB (fragment): HBB_PONPY - Experimental evidence at transcript level: Swiss-Prot protein existence level 2. Involved in oxygen transport from the lung to the various peripheral tissues. From Pongo pygmaeus (Bornean orangutan).
   4865..4920    +  polyA_signal   β-globin poly(A) signal: rabbit β-globin polyadenylation signal (Gil and Proudfoot, 1987)
   5303..5319    -  protein_bind   lac operator: The lac repressor binds to the lac operator to inhibit transcription in E. coli. This inhibition can be relieved by adding lactose or isopropyl-β-D-thiogalactopyranoside (IPTG). lac repressor encoded by lacI
   5327..5357    -  promoter       lac promoter: promoter for the E. coli lac operon
   5372..5393    -  protein_bind   CAP binding site: CAP binding activates transcription in the presence of cAMP. E. coli catabolite activator protein
   5406..5445    -  CDS            lacI (fragment): lac repressor; lacI; The lac repressor binds to the lac operator to inhibit transcription in E. coli. This inhibition can be relieved by adding lactose or isopropyl-β-D-thiogalactopyranoside (IPTG).
   5452..5474    +  promoter       SV40 promoter (fragment): SV40 enhancer and early promoter
   5498..5633    +  rep_origin     SV40 ori: SV40 origin of replication
   5653..5787    +  polyA_signal   SV40 poly(A) signal: SV40 polyadenylation signal
   5789..5843    -  CDS            lacI (fragment): lac repressor; lacI; The lac repressor binds to the lac operator to inhibit transcription in E. coli. This inhibition can be relieved by adding lactose or isopropyl-β-D-thiogalactopyranoside (IPTG).
   6026..6614    -  rep_origin     ori: high-copy-number ColE1/pMB1/pBR322/pUC origin of replication
   6785..7645    -  CDS            AmpR: β-lactamase; bla; confers resistance to ampicillin, carbenicillin, and related antibiotics
   7646..7750    -  promoter       AmpR promoter: bla
