>Addgene plasmid #162255 | TagRFP-T-VAPB(1- 218)- eMagB | addgene full sequence | sequence record 320899 | Addgene NGS Result
GACATTGATTATTGACTAGTTATTAATAGTAATCAATTACGGGGTCATTAGTTCATAGCCCATATATGGA
GTTCCGCGTTACATAACTTACGGTAAATGGCCCGCCTGGCTGACCGCCCAACGACCCCCGCCCATTGACG
TCAATAATGACGTATGTTCCCATAGTAACGCCAATAGGGACTTTCCATTGACGTCAATGGGTGGAGTATT
TACGGTAAACTGCCCACTTGGCAGTACATCAAGTGTATCATATGCCAAGTACGCCCCCTATTGACGTCAA
TGACGGTAAATGGCCCGCCTGGCATTATGCCCAGTACATGACCTTATGGGACTTTCCTACTTGGCAGTAC
ATCTACGTATTAGTCATCGCTATTACCATGGTCGAGGTGAGCCCCACGTTCTGCTTCACTCTCCCCATCT
CCCCCCCCTCCCCACCCCCAATTTTGTATTTATTTATTTTTTAATTATTTTGTGCAGCGATGGGGGCGGG
GGGGGGGGGGGGGGGGNGSCNGCGGGGGGGGGGGGGGGGGGGGGGGGGGGGGGGGGGGGGGGGGGGGGGG
GGGGGGGGGGGGGGGGGGGGGGGGGGGGGGGGGGGGGGGRGGGGGGGGGGGGGGGGGGGGGGGGGGGGGG
GGNGNGGGGGGGGGGGGGGGGGGGGGGGGGGGGGGGSGGGGCGAGGCGGAGAGGTGCGGCGGCAGCCAAT
CAGAGCGGCGCGCTCCGAAAGTTTCCTTTTATGGCGAGGCGGCGGCGGCGGCGGCCCTATAAAAAGCGAA
GCGCGCGGCGGGCGGGAGTCGCTGCGCGCTGCCTTCGCCCCGTGCCCCGCTCCGCCGCCGCCTCGCGCCG
CCCGCCCCGGCTCTGACTGACCGCGTTACTCCCACAGGTGAGCGGGCGGGACGGCCCTTCTCCTCCGGGC
TGTAATTAGCGCTTGGTTTAATGACGGCTTGTTTCTTTTCTGTGGCTGCGTGAAAGCCTTGAGGGGCTCC
GGGAGGGCCCTTTGTGCGGGGGGAGCGGCTCGGGGGGTGCGTGCGTGTGTGTGTGCGTGGGGAGCGCCGC
GTGCGGCTCCGCGCTGCCCGGCGGCTGTGAGCGCTGCGGGCGCGGCGCGGGGCTTTGTGCGCTCCGCAGT
GTGCGCGAGGGGAGCGCGGCCGGGGGCGGTGCCCCGCGGTGCGGGGGGGGCTGCGAGGGGAACAAAGGCT
GCGTGCGGGGTGTGTGCGTGGGGGGGTGAGCAGGGGGTGTGGGCGCGTCGGTCGGGCTGCAACCCCCCCT
GCACCCCCCTCCCCGAGTTGCTGAGCACGGCCCGGCTTCGGGTGCGGGGCTCCGTACGGGGCGTGGCGCG
GGGCTCGCCGTGCCGGGCGGGGGGTGGCGGCAGGTGGGGGTGCCGGGCGGGGCGGGGCCGCCTCGGGCCG
GGGAGGGCTCGGGGGAGGGGCGCGGCGGCCCCCGGAGCGCCGGCGGCTGTCGAGGCGCGGCGAGCCGCAG
CCATTGCCTTTTATGGTAATCGTGCGAGAGGGCGCAGGGACTTCCTTTGTCCCAAATCTGTGCGGAGCCG
AAATCTGGGAGGCGCCGCCGCACCCCCTCTAGCGGGCGCGGGGCGAAGCGGTGCGGCGCCGGCAGGAAGG
AAATGGGCGGGGAGGGCCTTCGTGCGTCGCCGCGCCGCCGTCCCCTTCTCCCTCTCCAGCCTCGGGGCTG
TCCGCGGGGGGACGGCTGCCTTCGGGGGGGACGGGGCAGGGCGGGGTTCGGCTTCTGGCGTGTGACCGGC
GGCTCTAGAGCCTCTGCTAACCATGTTCATGCCTTCTTCTTTTTCCTACAGCTCCTGGGCAACGTGCTGG
TTGTTGTGCTGTCTCATCATTTTGGCAAAGAATTCGGTCCCGCGGGCCCGGCATCCACCGGAAGCCACCT
GCATGCGGCCGCGCCACCATGGTGTCTAAGGGCGAAGAGCTGATTAAGGAGAACATGCACATGAAGCTGT
ACATGGAGGGCACCGTGAACAACCACCACTTCAAGTGCACATCCGAGGGCGAAGGCAAGCCCTACGAGGG
CACCCAGACCATGAGAATCAAGGTGGTCGAGGGCGGCCCTCTCCCCTTCGCCTTCGACATCCTGGCTACC
AGCTTCATGTACGGCAGCAGAACCTTCATCAACCACACCCAGGGCATCCCCGACTTCTTTAAGCAGTCCT
TCCCTGAGGGCTTCACATGGGAGAGAGTCACCACATACGAAGACGGGGGCGTGCTGACCGCTACCCAGGA
CACCAGCCTCCAGGACGGCTGCCTCATCTACAACGTCAAGATCAGAGGGGTGAACTTCCCATCCAACGGC
CCTGTGATGCAGAAGAAAACACTCGGCTGGGAGGCCAACACCGAGATGCTGTACCCCGCTGACGGCGGCC
TGGAAGGCAGAACCGACATGGCCCTGAAGCTCGTGGGCGGGGGCCACCTGATCTGCAACTTCAAGACCAC
ATACAGATCCAAGAAACCCGCTAAGAACCTCAAGATGCCCGGCGTCTACTATGTGGACCACAGACTGGAA
AGAATCAAGGAGGCCGACAAAGAGACCTACGTCGAGCAGCACGAGGTGGCTGTGGCCAGATACTGCGACC
TCCCTAGCAAACTGGGGCACAAACTTAATGGCATGGACGAGCTGTACAAGGGTACCCGAGCTCAAGCTTC
GAATTCGATGGCGAAGGTGGAGCAGGTCCTGAGTCTCGAGCCGCAGCACGAGCTCAAATTCCGAGGTCCC
TTCACCGATGTTGTCACCACCAACCTAAAGCTTGGCAACCCGACAGACCGAAATGTGTGTTTTAAGGTGA
AGACTACAGCACCACGTAGGTACTGTGTGAGGCCCAACAGCGGAATCATCGATGCAGGGGCCTCAATTAA
TGTATCTGTGATGTTACAGCCTTTCGATTATGATCCCAATGAGAAAAGTAAACACAAGTTTATGGTTCAG
TCTATGTTTGCTCCAACTGACACTTCAGATATGGAAGCAGTATGGAAGGAGGCAAAACCGGAAGACCTTA
TGGATTCAAAACTTAGATGTGTGTTTGAATTGCCAGCAGAGAATGATAAACCACATGATGTAGAAATAAA
TAAAATTATATCCACAACTGCATCAAAGACAGAAACACCAATAGTGTCTAAGTCTCTGAGTTCTTCTTTG
GATGACACCGAAGTTAAGAAGGTTATGGAAGAATGTAAGAGGCTGCAAGGTGAAGTTCAGAGGCTACGGG
AGGAGAACAAGCAGTTCAAGGAAGAAGATGGACTGCGGATGAGGAAGACAGTGCAGAGCAACAGCCCCAT
TTCAGCATTAGCCCCAACTGGGAAGGAAGAGATATCGATGGGACATACCCTCTACGCGCCGGGGGGTTAT
GACATCATGGGTTACCTCAGACAGATCAGAAACCGGCCGAACCCACAAGTGGAGCTGGGACCCGTCGACC
TCTCCTGCGCCCTCGTGCTGTGTGACCTTAAGCAGAAGGACACCCCTGTGGTGTACGCCTCCGAAGCATT
CCTGGAGATGACCGGGTACAACAGACACGAAGTGCTGGGACGGAACTGCCGCTTCCTGCAATCCCCGGAT
GGAATGGTGAAGCCTAAGTCAACCCGCAAATACGTGGACTCCAACACTATCTTCACCATGAAGAAGGCCA
TTGACCGCAATGCAGAGGTGCAAGTGGAAGTGGTGAACTTCAAGAAGAACGGACAGCGCTTCGTCAACTT
CCTGACTATGATTCCCGTGCGGGACGAAACCGGCGAATACCGGTACAGCATCGGGTTTCAGTGCGAGACT
GAGTAAGTTAACCTCGAGGTCCCGATGAATAGCTAAGGTCGAGGCCGCAGGTAAGTATCAAGGTTACAAG
ACAGGTTTAAGGAGACCAATAGAAACTGGGCTTGTCGAGACAGAGAAGACTCTTGCGTTTCTGATAGGCA
CCTATTGGTCTTACTGACATCCACTTTGCCTTTCTCTCCACAGGTGTCGACAATCAACCTCTGGATTACA
AAATTTGTGAAAGATTGACTGGTATTCTTAACTATGTTGCTCCTTTTACGCTATGTGGATACGCTGCTTT
AATGCCTTTGTATCATGCTATTGCTTCCCGTATGGCTTTCATTTTCTCCTCCTTGTATAAATCCTGGTTG
CTGTCTCTTTATGAGGAGTTGTGGCCCGTTGTCAGGCAACGTGGCGTGGTGTGCACTGTGTTTGCTGACG
CAACCCCCACTGGTTGGGGCATTGCCACCACCTGTCAGCTCCTTTCCGGGACTTTCGCTTTCCCCCTCCC
TATTGCCACGGCGGAACTCATCGCCGCCTGCCTTGCCCGCTGCTGGACAGGGGCTCGGCTGTTGGGCACT
GACAATTCCGTGGTGTTGTCGGGGAAGCTGACGTCCTTTCCATGGCTGCTCGCCTGTGTTGCCACCTGGA
TTCTGCGCGGGACGTCCTTCTGCTACGTCCCTTCGGCCCTCAATCCAGCGGACCTTCCTTCCCGCGGCCT
GCTGCCGGCTCTGCGGCCTCTTCCGCGTCTTCGCCTTCGCCCTCAGACGAGTCGGATCTCCCTTTGGGCC
GCCTCCCCGCCTGGAATTCGAGCTCGGTACGATCAGCCTCGACTGTGCCTTCTAGTTGCCAGCCATCTGT
TGTTTGCCCCTCCCCCGTGCCTTCCTTGACCCTGGAAGGTGCCACTCCCACTGTCCTTTCCTAATAAAAT
GAGGAAATTGCATCGCATTGTCTGAGTAGGTGTCATTCTATTCTGGGGGGTGGGGTGGGGCAGGACAGCA
AGGGGGAGGATTGGGAAGACAATAGCCCAGCTTTTGTTCCCTTTAGTGAGGGTTAATTGCGCGCTTGGCG
TAATCATGGTCATAGCTGTTTCCTGTGTGAAATTGTTATCCGCTAATTCACTCCTCAGGTGCAGGCTGCC
TATCAGAAGGTGGTGGCTGGTGTGGCCAATGCCCTGGCTCACAAATACCACTGAGATCTTTTTCCCTCTG
CCAAAAATTATGGGGACATCATGAAGCCCCTTGAGCATCTGACTTCTGGCTAATAAAGGAAATTTATTTT
CATTGCAATAGTGTGTTGGAATTTTTTGTGTCTCTCACTCGGAAGGACATATGGGAGGGCAAATCATTTA
AAACATCAGAATGAGTATTTGGTTTAGAGTTTGGCAACATATGCCCATATGCTGGCTGCCATGAACAAAG
GTTGGCTATAAAGAGGTCATCAGTATATGAAACAGCCCCCTGCTGTCCATTCCTTATTCCATAGAAAAGC
CTTGACTTGAGGTTAGATTTTTTTTATATTTTGTTTTGTGTTATTTTTTTCTTTAACATCCCTAAAATTT
TCCTTACATGTTTTACTAGCCAGATTTTTCCTCCTCTCCTGACTACTCCCAGTCATAGCTGTCCCTCTTC
TCTTATGGAGATCCCTCGACCTGCAGCCCAAGCTTGGCGTAATCATGGTCATAGCTGTTTCCTGTGTGAA
ATTGTTATCCGCTCACAATTCCACACAACATACGAGCCGGAAGCATAAAGTGTAAAGCCTGGGGTGCCTA
ATGAGTGAGCTAACTCACATTAATTGCGTTGCGCTCACTGCCCGCTTTCCAGTCGGGAAACCTGTCGTGC
CAGCGGATCCGCATCTCAATTAGTCAGCAACCATAGTCCCGCCCCTAACTCCGCCCATCCCGCCCCTAAC
TCCGCCCAGTTCCGCCCATTCTCCGCCCCATGGCTGACTAATTTTTTTTATTTATGCAGAGGCCGAGGCC
GCCTCGGCCTCTGAGCTATTCCAGAAGTAGTGAGGAGGCTTTTTTGGAGGCCTAGGCTTTTGCAAAAAGC
TAACTTGTTTATTGCAGCTTATAATGGTTACAAATAAAGCAATAGCATCACAAATTTCACAAATAAAGCA
TTTTTTTCACTGCATTCTAGTTGTGGTTTGTCCAAACTCATCAATGTATCTTATCATGTCTGGATCCGCT
GCATTAATGAATCGGCCAACGCGCGGGGAGAGGCGGTTTGCGTATTGGGCGCTCTTCCGCTTCCTCGCTC
ACTGACTCGCTGCGCTCGGTCGTTCGGCTGCGGCGAGCGGTATCAGCTCACTCAAAGGCGGTAATACGGT
TATCCACAGAATCAGGGGATAACGCAGGAAAGAACATGTGAGCAAAAGGCCAGCAAAAGGCCAGGAACCG
TAAAAAGGCCGCGTTGCTGGCGTTTTTCCATAGGCTCCGCCCCCCTGACGAGCATCACAAAAATCGACGC
TCAAGTCAGAGGTGGCGAAACCCGACAGGACTATAAAGATACCAGGCGTTTCCCCCTGGAAGCTCCCTCG
TGCGCTCTCCTGTTCCGACCCTGCCGCTTACCGGATACCTGTCCGCCTTTCTCCCTTCGGGAAGCGTGGC
GCTTTCTCATAGCTCACGCTGTAGGTATCTCAGTTCGGTGTAGGTCGTTCGCTCCAAGCTGGGCTGTGTG
CACGAACCCCCCGTTCAGCCCGACCGCTGCGCCTTATCCGGTAACTATCGTCTTGAGTCCAACCCGGTAA
GACACGACTTATCGCCACTGGCAGCAGCCACTGGTAACAGGATTAGCAGAGCGAGGTATGTAGGCGGTGC
TACAGAGTTCTTGAAGTGGTGGCCTAACTACGGCTACACTAGAAGAACAGTATTTGGTATCTGCGCTCTG
CTGAAGCCAGTTACCTTCGGAAAAAGAGTTGGTAGCTCTTGATCCGGCAAACAAACCACCGCTGGTAGCG
GTGGTTTTTTTGTTTGCAAGCAGCAGATTACGCGCAGAAAAAAAGGATCTCAAGAAGATCCTTTGATCTT
TTCTACGGGGTCTGACGCTCAGTGGAACGAAAACTCACGTTAAGGGATTTTGGTCATGAGATTATCAAAA
AGGATCTTCACCTAGATCCTTTTAAATTAAAAATGAAGTTTTAAATCAATCTAAAGTATATATGAGTAAA
CTTGGTCTGACAGTTACCAATGCTTAATCAGTGAGGCACCTATCTCAGCGATCTGTCTATTTCGTTCATC
CATAGTTGCCTGACTCCCCGTCGTGTAGATAACTACGATACGGGAGGGCTTACCATCTGGCCCCAGTGCT
GCAATGATACCGCGAGACCCACGCTCACCGGCTCCAGATTTATCAGCAATAAACCAGCCAGCCGGAAGGG
CCGAGCGCAGAAGTGGTCCTGCAACTTTATCCGCCTCCATCCAGTCTATTAATTGTTGCCGGGAAGCTAG
AGTAAGTAGTTCGCCAGTTAATAGTTTGCGCAACGTTGTTGCCATTGCTACAGGCATCGTGGTGTCACGC
TCGTCGTTTGGTATGGCTTCATTCAGCTCCGGTTCCCAACGATCAAGGCGAGTTACATGATCCCCCATGT
TGTGCAAAAAAGCGGTTAGCTCCTTCGGTCCTCCGATCGTTGTCAGAAGTAAGTTGGCCGCAGTGTTATC
ACTCATGGTTATGGCAGCACTGCATAATTCTCTTACTGTCATGCCATCCGTAAGATGCTTTTCTGTGACT
GGTGAGTACTCAACCAAGTCATTCTGAGAATAGTGTATGCGGCGACCGAGTTGCTCTTGCCCGGCGTCAA
TACGGGATAATACCGCGCCACATAGCAGAACTTTAAAAGTGCTCATCATTGGAAAACGTTCTTCGGGGCG
AAAACTCTCAAGGATCTTACCGCTGTTGAGATCCAGTTCGATGTAACCCACTCGTGCACCCAACTGATCT
TCAGCATCTTTTACTTTCACCAGCGTTTCTGGGTGAGCAAAAACAGGAAGGCAAAATGCCGCAAAAAAGG
GAATAAGGGCGACACGGAAATGTTGAATACTCATACTCTTCCTTTTTCAATATTATTGAAGCATTTATCA
GGGTTATTGTCTCATGAGCGGATACATATTTGAATGTATTTAGAAAAATAAACAAATAGGGGTTCCGCGC
ACATTTCCCCGAAAAGTGCCACCTGGGTC
Features (pLannotate 1.2.2; 27 found; start..end, strand, type, name):
      1..380     +  enhancer       CMV enhancer: human cytomegalovirus immediate early enhancer
    382..503     +  promoter       chicken β-actin promoter (fragment): contains a 21-bp deletion relative to the standard chicken β-actin promoter
    514..535     +  promoter       chicken β-actin promoter (fragment): No description available
    628..784     +  promoter       chicken β-actin promoter (fragment): contains a 21-bp deletion relative to the standard chicken β-actin promoter
    785..1801    +  intron         chimeric intron: chimera between introns from chicken β-actin and rabbit β-globin
   1799..1861    +  CDS            HBB (fragment): HBB_LEPEU - Experimental evidence at protein level: Swiss-Prot protein existence level 1. Involved in oxygen transport from the lung to the various peripheral tissues. From Lepus europaeus (European hare).
   1909..2640    +  CDS            TagRFP-T: TagRFP-T is a basic (constitutively fluorescent) red fluorescent protein published in 2008, derived from Entacmaea quadricolor. It has low acid sensitivity.
   2647..2666    +  misc_feature   MCS (fragment): multiple cloning site
   2668..3321    +  CDS            VAPB (fragment): VAPB_HUMAN - Experimental evidence at protein level: Swiss-Prot protein existence level 1. Participates in the endoplasmic reticulum unfolded protein response (UPR) by inducing ERN1/IRE1 activity. Involved in cellular calcium homeostasis regulation. From Homo sapiens (Human).
   3831..3963    +  intron         chimeric intron: chimera between introns from human β-globin and immunoglobulin heavy chain genes
   3972..4560    +  misc_feature   WPRE: woodchuck hepatitis virus posttranscriptional regulatory element
   4564..4580    +  misc_feature   MCS (fragment): pUC18/19 multiple cloning site
   4593..4704    +  polyA_signal   bGH poly(A) signal: bovine growth hormone polyadenylation signal
   4800..4818    -  promoter       T3 promoter: promoter for bacteriophage T3 RNA polymerase
   4877..4951    +  CDS            HBB (fragment): HBB_PONPY - Experimental evidence at transcript level: Swiss-Prot protein existence level 2. Involved in oxygen transport from the lung to the various peripheral tissues. From Pongo pygmaeus (Bornean orangutan).
   5022..5077    +  polyA_signal   β-globin poly(A) signal: rabbit β-globin polyadenylation signal (Gil and Proudfoot, 1987)
   5462..5478    -  protein_bind   lac operator: The lac repressor binds to the lac operator to inhibit transcription in E. coli. This inhibition can be relieved by adding lactose or isopropyl-β-D-thiogalactopyranoside (IPTG). lac repressor encoded by lacI
   5486..5516    -  promoter       lac promoter: promoter for the E. coli lac operon
   5531..5552    -  protein_bind   CAP binding site: CAP binding activates transcription in the presence of cAMP. E. coli catabolite activator protein
   5565..5604    -  CDS            lacI (fragment): lac repressor; lacI; The lac repressor binds to the lac operator to inhibit transcription in E. coli. This inhibition can be relieved by adding lactose or isopropyl-β-D-thiogalactopyranoside (IPTG).
   5611..5633    +  promoter       SV40 promoter (fragment): SV40 enhancer and early promoter
   5657..5792    +  rep_origin     SV40 ori: SV40 origin of replication
   5812..5946    +  polyA_signal   SV40 poly(A) signal: SV40 polyadenylation signal
   5948..6002    -  CDS            lacI (fragment): lac repressor; lacI; The lac repressor binds to the lac operator to inhibit transcription in E. coli. This inhibition can be relieved by adding lactose or isopropyl-β-D-thiogalactopyranoside (IPTG).
   6185..6773    -  rep_origin     ori: high-copy-number ColE1/pMB1/pBR322/pUC origin of replication
   6944..7804    -  CDS            AmpR: β-lactamase; bla; confers resistance to ampicillin, carbenicillin, and related antibiotics
   7805..7909    -  promoter       AmpR promoter: bla
