[The description below was written by a language model from this plasmid's Addgene catalogue record and pLannotate feature annotations shown in this document.]
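Description:
TagRFP-T-VAPB(1-218)-eMagB is a mammalian expression plasmid built on a pCAGGS-type electroporation backbone carrying a WPRE. It is maintained in E. coli through a high-copy ColE1/pUC origin and selected with ampicillin via the AmpR (β-lactamase) cassette. No mammalian selection marker is annotated. An SV40 origin fragment and lac promoter/operator remnants are backbone carry-over.

Expression is driven by the composite CAG arrangement, consisting of the CMV immediate-early enhancer, the chicken β-actin promoter and a chimeric β-actin/β-globin intron, which gives strong constitutive transcription in most mammalian cells. The roughly 1.9 kb synthetic open reading frame begins with the red fluorescent protein TagRFP-T, joined through a short linker derived from a multiple cloning site to a human VAPB fragment (residues 1–218 according to the construct name). The eMagB module follows. It is not recognised by the annotation software but presumably occupies the unannotated stretch of about 500 bp between VAPB and the downstream elements. These comprise a small chimeric intron, the WPRE, which enhances transcript stability and expression, and a bGH polyadenylation signal, with a rabbit β-globin poly(A) signal further downstream.

eMagB is one half of an optimized, Vivid-derived "Magnets" photodimerizer pair. The construct's stated purpose is blue-light-dependent heterodimerization, so on illumination the tagged VAPB fusion should bind a partner protein carrying the complementary Magnet component, with the red fluorescence used to track its location. The record does not specify that partner. The sequenced record (7,939 nt) is somewhat longer than the depositor's (7,776 nt). The clearest difference is in the β-actin promoter region, which is annotated as fragments, and the sequenced record also shows a T3 promoter. The two records otherwise have the same layout.
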