Addgene plasmid #162255: TagRFP-T-VAPB(1- 218)- eMagB
Purpose: Blue-light dependent heterodimerization system
Depositing lab: Pietro De Camilli. Depositing organization: Yale University. Publication: Optimized Vivid-derived Magnets photodimerizers for subcellular optogenetics in mammalian cells. Benedetti L, Marvin JS, Falahati H, Guillen-Samander A, Looger LL, De Camilli P. Elife. 2020 Nov 11;9. pii: 63230. doi: 10.7554/eLife.63230. PubMed 33174843.
Backbone
  Vector backbone: M18 pCAGGS WPRE electroporation vector (Gray et al., 2016)
  Backbone size w/o insert (bp): 5898
  Vector type: Mammalian Expression
Growth in bacteria
  Bacterial resistance: Ampicillin, 100 μg/mL
  Growth temperature: 37°C
  Growth strain: DH5alpha
  Copy number: High Copy
Gene/Insert
  Gene/Insert name: TagRFP-T-VAPB(1- 218)- eMagB
  Species: Synthetic
  Insert size (bp): 1878
  Promoter: beta-actin promoter
  Cloning method: Restriction Enzyme; 5′ cloning site NotI (unknown if destroyed); 3′ cloning site HpaI (unknown if destroyed)
Terms and licenses: Academic/Nonprofit Terms; Industry Terms: Not Available to Industry
Depositor comments: Please visit https://doi.org/10.1101/2020.08.28.272807 for bioRxiv preprint.
How to cite: TagRFP-T-VAPB(1- 218)- eMagB was a gift from Pietro De Camilli (Addgene plasmid # 162255 ; http://n2t.net/addgene:162255 ; RRID:Addgene_162255)
